Addgene plasmid #238370: pEmal10H – MBP-EWS_549-638 (RGG3)
Purpose: Expresses the RGG3 (549-638) region from the RNA-binding protein EWS
Depositing lab: David Libich. Depositing organization: University of Texas Health Science Center at San Antonio.
Backbone
  Vector backbone: pMAL
  Backbone size w/o insert (bp): 5500
  Total vector size (bp): 6000
  Vector type: Bacterial Expression
Growth in bacteria
  Bacterial resistance: Ampicillin, 100 μg/mL
  Growth temperature: 37°C
  Growth strain: DH5alpha
  Copy number: Unknown
Gene/Insert
  Gene/Insert name: EWSR1 (alt names: RNA binding protein EWS; EWS; Ewing sarcoma breakpoint region 1 protein)
  Species: H. sapiens (human)
  Insert size (bp): 273
  Mutation: deleted amino acids 1-548
  Entrez Gene: EWSR1 (a.k.a. EWS, EWS-FLI1)
  Promoter: T7
  Tag / fusion protein: 10xHis-MBP (N terminal on insert)
  Cloning method: Restriction Enzyme; 5′ cloning site KasI (unknown if destroyed); 3′ cloning site BamHI (unknown if destroyed)
  Sequencing primers: 5′ T7; 3′ T7rev
Terms and licenses: Academic/Nonprofit Terms; Industry Terms: Not Available to Industry
Depositor comments: Synthetic, codon optimized for E. coli expression
How to cite: pEmal10H – MBP-EWS_549-638 (RGG3) was a gift from David Libich (Addgene plasmid # 238370 ; http://n2t.net/addgene:238370 ; RRID:Addgene_238370)
