[The description below was written by a language model from this plasmid's Addgene catalogue record and pLannotate feature annotations shown in this document.]
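Description:
pEmal10H – MBP-EWS_549-638 (RGG3) is a bacterial expression plasmid of about 6 kb, listed as built on a pMAL backbone. It produces the third arginine-glycine-glycine-rich region (RGG3, residues 549-638) of the human RNA-binding protein EWS (EWSR1) as a fusion to maltose-binding protein. The annotated sequence shows a pBR322-type architecture. It has a ColE1/pMB1 origin together with the bom mobility region and the rop gene, which restrains copy number, and an AmpR (β-lactamase) cassette with its own promoter for ampicillin selection. Several disrupted fragments of the tetracycline resistance gene and the tet promoter remain as backbone remnants and are unlikely to be functional. No lacI gene was annotated.

Expression is driven by a T7 promoter followed by a lac operator and the phage T7 gene 10 ribosome binding site, so transcription needs a host supplying T7 RNA polymerase and lac repressor and is IPTG-inducible. It ends at a T7 terminator. The reading frame begins with a histidine tag (10xHis per the catalogue entry, picked up by the annotation as a short capTEV fragment), then a signal-sequence-free MBP that stays in the cytosol. A second short capTEV-like match follows, which probably corresponds to a TEV protease cleavage site for removing the tag, although the record does not state this.

The 273 bp EWS insert was cloned between KasI and BamHI and spans the numbering origin of the sequence. It is synthetic and codon-optimized for E. coli. The annotation software matched it to the mouse orthologue, but the depositor lists it as human. A small downstream match to a T7 gene 10B solubility tag is probably vector-derived. The plasmid is suited to recombinant production and affinity purification of the isolated RGG3 domain.
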