Features (pLannotate 1.2.2; 21 found; start..end, strand, type, name):
     87..136     +  CDS            SET1 (fragment): solubility-enhancement tag derived from T7 phage gene 10B
    144..191     +  terminator     T7 terminator: transcription terminator for bacteriophage T7 RNA polymerase
    214..318     -  CDS            TcR (fragment): tetracycline efflux protein; tet; confers resistance to tetracycline
    366..394     -  promoter       tet promoter: E. coli promoter for tetracycline efflux protein gene
    507..611     +  promoter       AmpR promoter: bla
    612..1472    +  CDS            AmpR: β-lactamase; bla; confers resistance to ampicillin, carbenicillin, and related antibiotics
   1643..2231    +  rep_origin     ori: high-copy-number ColE1/pMB1/pBR322/pUC origin of replication
   2417..2556    -  misc_feature   bom: basis of mobility region from pBR322
   2658..2849    -  CDS            rop: Rop protein, which maintains plasmids at low copy number; rop
   2866..3246    +  CDS            YPB1_ECOLX: Protein predicted: Swiss-Prot protein existence level 4. From Escherichia coli.
   3488..3570    -  CDS            TcR (fragment): tetracycline efflux protein; tet; confers resistance to tetracycline
   3570..4259    -  CDS            TcR (fragment): tetracycline efflux protein; tet; confers resistance to tetracycline
   4289..4453    -  CDS            TcR (fragment): tetracycline efflux protein; tet; confers resistance to tetracycline
   4454..4529    -  CDS            TcR (fragment): tetracycline efflux protein; tet; confers resistance to tetracycline
   4551..4569    +  promoter       T7 promoter: promoter for bacteriophage T7 RNA polymerase
   4570..4594    +  protein_bind   lac operator: The lac repressor binds to the lac operator to inhibit transcription in E. coli. This inhibition can be relieved by adding lactose or isopropyl-β-D-thiogalactopyranoside (IPTG). lac repressor encoded by lacI
   4609..4631    +  RBS            RBS: efficient ribosome binding site from bacteriophage T7 gene 10 (Olins and Rangwala, 1989)
   4644..4661    +  CDS            capTEV™ (fragment): composite tag for in vivo biotinylation, TEV protease cleavage, and 6xHis tagging
   4680..5780    +  CDS            MBP: maltose binding protein from E. coli; malE (mutated); This version of the gene does not encode a signal sequence, so MBP will remain in the cytosol.
   5828..5848    +  CDS            capTEV™ (fragment): composite tag for in vivo biotinylation, TEV protease cleavage, and 6xHis tagging
   5853..52      +  CDS            Ewsr1 (fragment) (across the origin): EWS_MOUSE - Also known as Ews, Ewsh. Experimental evidence at protein level: Swiss-Prot protein existence level 1. Might function as a transcriptional repressor. From Mus musculus (Mouse).
>Addgene plasmid #238370 | pEmal10H – MBP-EWS_549-638 (RGG3) | addgene full sequence | sequence record 478744 | Addgene NGS Result
TCGTCGTGGCGGTCCGGGCGGTCCGCCGGGTCCGCTGATGGAACAGATGGGCGGTCGTCGTGGCGGTCGT
GGCGGTTAAGGATCCGGCTGCTAACAAAGCCCGAAAGGAAGCTGAGTTGGCTGCTGCCACCGCTGAGCAA
TAACTAGCATAACCCCTTGGGGCCTCTAAACGGGTCTTGAGGGGTTTTTTGCTGAAAGGAGGAACTATAT
CCGGATATCCCGCAAGAGGCCCGGCAGTACCGGCATAACCAAGCCTATGCCTACAGCATCCAGGGTGACG
GTGCCGAGGATGACGATGAGCGCATTGTTAGATTTCATACACGGTGCCTGACTGCGTTAGCAATTTAACT
GTGATAAACTACCGCATTAAAGCTTATCGATGATAAGCTGTCAAACATGAGAATTCTTGAAGACGAAAGG
GCCTCGTGATACGCCTATTTTTATAGGTTAATGTCATGATAATAATGGTTTCTTAGACGTCAGGTGGCAC
TTTTCGGGGAAATGTGCGCGGAACCCCTATTTGTTTATTTTTCTAAATACATTCAAATATGTATCCGCTC
ATGAGACAATAACCCTGATAAATGCTTCAATAATATTGAAAAAGGAAGAGTATGAGTATTCAACATTTCC
GTGTCGCCCTTATTCCCTTTTTTGCGGCATTTTGCCTTCCTGTTTTTGCTCACCCAGAAACGCTGGTGAA
AGTAAAAGATGCTGAAGATCAGTTGGGTGCACGAGTGGGTTACATCGAACTGGATCTCAACAGCGGTAAG
ATCCTTGAGAGTTTTCGCCCCGAAGAACGTTTTCCAATGATGAGCACTTTTAAAGTTCTGCTATGTGGCG
CGGTATTATCCCGTGTTGACGCCGGGCAAGAGCAACTCGGTCGCCGCATACACTATTCTCAGAATGACTT
GGTTGAGTACTCACCAGTCACAGAAAAGCATCTTACGGATGGCATGACAGTAAGAGAATTATGCAGTGCT
GCCATAACCATGAGTGATAACACTGCGGCCAACTTACTTCTGACAACGATCGGAGGACCGAAGGAGCTAA
CCGCTTTTTTGCACAACATGGGGGATCATGTAACTCGCCTTGATCGTTGGGAACCGGAGCTGAATGAAGC
CATACCAAACGACGAGCGTGACACCACGATGCCTGCAGCAATGGCAACAACGTTGCGCAAACTATTAACT
GGCGAACTACTTACTCTAGCTTCCCGGCAACAATTAATAGACTGGATGGAGGCGGATAAAGTTGCAGGAC
CACTTCTGCGCTCGGCCCTTCCGGCTGGCTGGTTTATTGCTGATAAATCTGGAGCCGGTGAGCGTGGGTC
TCGCGGTATCATTGCAGCACTGGGGCCAGATGGTAAGCCCTCCCGTATCGTAGTTATCTACACGACGGGG
AGTCAGGCAACTATGGATGAACGAAATAGACAGATCGCTGAGATAGGTGCCTCACTGATTAAGCATTGGT
AACTGTCAGACCAAGTTTACTCATATATACTTTAGATTGATTTAAAACTTCATTTTTAATTTAAAAGGAT
CTAGGTGAAGATCCTTTTTGATAATCTCATGACCAAAATCCCTTAACGTGAGTTTTCGTTCCACTGAGCG
TCAGACCCCGTAGAAAAGATCAAAGGATCTTCTTGAGATCCTTTTTTTCTGCGCGTAATCTGCTGCTTGC
AAACAAAAAAACCACCGCTACCAGCGGTGGTTTGTTTGCCGGATCAAGAGCTACCAACTCTTTTTCCGAA
GGTAACTGGCTTCAGCAGAGCGCAGATACCAAATACTGTCCTTCTAGTGTAGCCGTAGTTAGGCCACCAC
TTCAAGAACTCTGTAGCACCGCCTACATACCTCGCTCTGCTAATCCTGTTACCAGTGGCTGCTGCCAGTG
GCGATAAGTCGTGTCTTACCGGGTTGGACTCAAGACGATAGTTACCGGATAAGGCGCAGCGGTCGGGCTG
AACGGGGGGTTCGTGCACACAGCCCAGCTTGGAGCGAACGACCTACACCGAACTGAGATACCTACAGCGT
GAGCTATGAGAAAGCGCCACGCTTCCCGAAGGGAGAAAGGCGGACAGGTATCCGGTAAGCGGCAGGGTCG
GAACAGGAGAGCGCACGAGGGAGCTTCCAGGGGGAAACGCCTGGTATCTTTATAGTCCTGTCGGGTTTCG
CCACCTCTGACTTGAGCGTCGATTTTTGTGATGCTCGTCAGGGGGGCGGAGCCTATGGAAAAACGCCAGC
AACGCGGCCTTTTTACGGTTCCTGGCCTTTTGCTGGCCTTTTGCTCACATGTTCTTTCCTGCGTTATCCC
CTGATTCTGTGGATAACCGTATTACCGCCTTTGAGTGAGCTGATACCGCTCGCCGCAGCCGAACGACCGA
GCGCAGCGAGTCAGTGAGCGAGGAAGCGGAAGAGCGCCTGATGCGGTATTTTCTCCTTACGCATCTGTGC
GGTATTTCACACCGCAATGGTGCACTCTCAGTACAATCTGCTCTGATGCCGCATAGTTAAGCCAGTATAC
ACTCCGCTATCGCTACGTGACTGGGTCATGGCTGCGCCCCGACACCCGCCAACACCCGCTGACGCGCCCT
GACGGGCTTGTCTGCTCCCGGCATCCGCTTACAGACAAGCTGTGACCGTCTCCGGGAGCTGCATGTGTCA
GAGGTTTTCACCGTCATCACCGAAACGCGCGAGGCAGCTGCGGTAAAGCTCATCAGCGTGGTCGTGAAGC
GATTCACAGATGTCTGCCTGTTCATCCGCGTCCAGCTCGTTGAGTTTCTCCAGAAGCGTTAATGTCTGGC
TTCTGATAAAGCGGGCCATGTTAAGGGCGGTTTTTTCCTGTTTGGTCACTGATGCCTCCGTGTAAGGGGG
ATTTCTGTTCATGGGGGTAATGATACCGATGAAACGAGAGAGGATGCTCACGATACGGGTTACTGATGAT
GAACATGCCCGGTTACTGGAACGTCGTGAGGGTAAACAACTGGCGGTATGGATGCGGCGGGACCAGAGAA
AAATCACTCAGGGTCAATGCCAGCGCTTCGTTAATACAGATGTAGGTGTTCCACAGGGTAGCCAGCAGCA
TCCTGCGATGCAGATCCGGAACATAATGGTGCAGGGCGCTGACTTCCGCGTTTCCAGACTTTACGAAACA
CGGAAACCGAAGACCATTCATGTTGTTGCTCAGGTCGCAGACGTTTTGCAGCAGCAGTCGCTTCACGTTC
GCTCGCGTATCGGTGATTCATTCTGCTAACCAGTAAGGCAACCCCGCCAGCCTAGCCGGGTCCTCAACGA
CAGGAGCACGATCATGCACACCCGTGGCCAGGACCCAACGCTGCCCGAGATGCGCCGCGTGCGGCTGCTG
GAGATGGCGGACGCGATGGATATGTTCTGCCAAGGGTTGGTTTGCGCATTCACAGTTCTCCGCAAGAATT
GATTGGCTCCAATTCTTGGAGTGGTGAATCCGTTAGCGAGGTGCCGCCGGCTTCCATTCAGGTCGAGGTG
GCCCGGCTCCATGCACCGCGACGCAACGCGGGGAGGCAGACAAGGTATAGGGCGGCACCTACAATCCATG
ACAAGGTATAGGGCGGCACCTACAATCCATGCCAACCCGTTCCATGTGCTCGCCGAGGCGGCATAAATCG
CCGTGACGATCAGCGGTCCAATGATCGAAGTTAGGCTGGTAAGAGCCGCGAGCGATCCTTGAAGCTGTCC
CTGATGGTCGTCATCTACCTGCCTGGACAGCATGGCCTGCAACGCGGGCATCCCGATGCCGCCGGAAGCG
AGAAGAATCATAATGGGGAAGGCCATCCAGCCTCGCGTCGCGAACGCCAGCAAGACGTAGCCCAGCGCGT
CGGCCGCCATGCCGGCGATAATGGCCTGCTTCTCGCCGAAACGTTTGGTGGCGGGACCAGTGACGAAGGC
TTGAGCGAGGGCGTGCAAGATTCCGAATACCGCAAGCGACAGGCCGATCATCGTCGCGCTCCAGCGAAAG
CGGTCCTCGCCGAAAATGACCCAGAGCGCTGCCGGCACCTGTCCTACGAGTTGCATGATAAAGAAGACAG
TCATAAGTGCGGCGACGATAGTCATGCCCCGCGCCCACCGGAAGGAGCTGACTGGGTTGAAGGCTCTCAA
GGGCATCGGTTGACGCTCTCCCTTATGCGACTCCTGCATTAGGAAGCAGCCCAGTAGTAGGTTGAGGCCG
TTGAGCACCGCCGCCGCAAGGAATGGTGCATGCAAGGAGATGGAGCCCAACAGTCCCCCCATGCAAGGAG
ATGGAGCCCAACAGTCCCCATGCAAGGAGATGGAGCCCAACAGTCCCACGGCCACGGGGCCTGCCACCAT
ACCCACGCCGAAACAAGCGCTCATGAGCCCGAAGTGGCGAGCCCGATCTTCCCCATCGGTGATGTCGGCG
ATATAGGCGCAAGCAACCGCACCTGTAGCGCCGGTGATGCCGGGTCGGCGATATAGGCGCAAGCAACCGC
ACCTGTAGCGCCGGTGATGCCGGCCACGATGCGTCCGGCGTAGAGGATCGAGATCTCGATCCCGCGAAAT
TAATACGACTCACTATAGGGGAATTGTGAGCGGATAACAATTCCCCTCTAGAAATAATTTTGTTTAACTT
TAAGAAGGAGATATCATATGGGCCATCATCATCATCATCATCATCATCATCACAGCAGCATGAAAATCGA
AGAAGGTAAACTGGTAATCTGGATTAACGGCGATAAAGGCTATAACGGTCTCGCTGAAGTCGGTAAGAAA
TTCGAGAAAGATACCGGAATTAAAGTCACCGTTGAGCATCCGGATAAACTGGAAGAGAAATTCCCACAGG
TTGCGGCAACTGGCGATGGCCCTGACATTATCTTCTGGGCACACGACCGCTTTGGTGGCTACGCTCAATC
TGGCCTGTTGGCTGAAATCACCCCGGACAAAGCGTTCCAGGACAAGCTGTATCCGTTTACCTGGGATGCC
GTACGTTACAACGGCAAGCTGATTGCTTACCCGATCGCTGTTGAAGCGTTATCGCTGATTTATAACAAAG
ATCTGCTGCCGAACCCGCCAAAAACCTGGGAAGAGATCCCGGCGCTGGATAAAGAACTGAAAGCGAAAGG
TAAGAGCGCGCTGATGTTCAACCTGCAAGAACCGTACTTCACCTGGCCGCTGATTGCTGCTGACGGGGGT
TATGCGTTCAAGTATGAAAACGGCAAGTACGACATTAAAGACGTGGGCGTGGATAACGCTGGCGCGAAAG
CGGGTCTGACCTTCCTGGTTGACCTGATTAAAAACAAACACATGAATGCAGACACCGATTACTCCATCGC
AGAAGCTGCCTTTAATAAAGGCGAAACAGCGATGACCATCAACGGCCCGTGGGCATGGTCCAACATCGAC
ACCAGCAAAGTGAATTATGGTGTAACGGTACTGCCGACCTTCAAGGGTCAACCATCCAAACCGTTCGTTG
GCGTGCTGAGCGCAGGTATTAACGCCGCCAGTCCGAACAAAGAGCTGGCAAAAGAGTTCCTCGAAAACTA
TCTGCTGACTGATGAAGGTCTGGAAGCGGTTAATAAAGACAAACCGCTGGGTGCCGTAGCGCTGAAGTCT
TACGAGGAAGAGTTGGCGAAAGATCCACGTATTGCCGCCACTATGGAAAACGCCCAGAAAGGTGAAATCA
TGCCGAACATCCCGCAGATGTCCGCTTTCTGGTATGCCGTGCGTACTGCGGTGATCAACGCCGCCAGCGG
TCGTCAGACTGTCGATGAAGCCCTGAAAGACGCGCAGACTAATTCGAGCTCGAACAACAACAACAATAAC
AATAACAACAACCTCGGGGAGAATCTTTATTTTCAGGGCGCCGAAGGTTTCCTGCCGCCGCCGTTTCCGC
CGCCGGGTGGTGACCGTGGTCGTGGTGGCCCGGGTGGCATGCGTGGTGGCCGTGGTGGCCTGATGGACCG
TGGTGGCCCGGGTGGCATGTTTCGTGGTGGCCGTGGTGGCGACCGTGGTGGCTTTCGTGGTGGCCGTGGC
ATGGATCGTGGTGGCTTCGGTGGCGG
